Addgene plasmid #15511: HA GST PreScission p70 S6K1
Depositing lab: David Sabatini. Depositing organization: Whitehead Institute for Biomedical Research. Publication: PRAS40 is an insulin-regulated inhibitor of the mTORC1 protein kinase. Sancak Y, Thoreen CC, Peterson TR, Lindquist RA, Kang SA, Spooner E, Carr SA, Sabatini DM. Mol Cell. 2007 Mar 23. 25(6):903-15. 10.1016/j.molcel.2007.03.003 PubMed 17386266.
Backbone
  Vector backbone: HA-GST-pRK5
  Backbone size w/o insert (bp): 5300
  Vector type: Mammalian Expression
Growth in bacteria
  Bacterial resistance: Ampicillin, 100 μg/mL
  Growth temperature: 37°C
  Growth strain: DH5alpha
  Copy number: High Copy
Gene/Insert
  Gene/Insert name: p70 S6K1
  Species: R. norvegicus (rat)
  Insert size (bp): 1509
  Entrez Gene: Rps6kb1 (a.k.a. p70 S6K-alpha)
  Tag / fusion protein: GST (N terminal on backbone); HA (N terminal on backbone)
  Cloning method: Restriction Enzyme; 5′ cloning site SalI (not destroyed); 3′ cloning site NotI (not destroyed)
  Sequencing primers: 5′ pGEX 5'
Terms and licenses: Academic/Nonprofit Terms; Industry Terms: Not Available to Industry
How to cite: HA GST PreScission p70 S6K1 was a gift from David Sabatini (Addgene plasmid # 15511 ; http://n2t.net/addgene:15511 ; RRID:Addgene_15511)
