[The description below was written by a language model from this plasmid's Addgene catalogue record.]
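Description:
HA GST PreScission p70 S6K1 is a mammalian expression plasmid built on the HA-GST-pRK5 backbone (about 5.3 kb without insert). It is propagated in E. coli as a high-copy plasmid under ampicillin selection. The record does not list a mammalian selection marker, the origin of replication or the promoter driving the insert. pRK5-family vectors conventionally use a CMV promoter for strong transient expression in transfected cells, but that is not stated here, and no feature table is available to confirm the regulatory elements.

The payload is the rat p70 S6 kinase 1 coding sequence (Rps6kb1, roughly 1.5 kb), cloned between SalI and NotI sites, both of which remain intact, so the insert can be excised or exchanged. The backbone supplies two N-terminal tags, an HA epitope and glutathione S-transferase. The HA tag allows detection or immunoprecipitation with anti-HA antibodies, and GST allows affinity capture on glutathione resin. The construct name indicates that a PreScission protease recognition site is also present, presumably placed between the tags and the kinase so that S6K1 can be released from the GST moiety after purification. Its exact position is not given in the record.

S6K1 is a well-known substrate of the mTORC1 kinase, and the associated publication concerns regulation of mTORC1 by PRAS40. The plasmid is therefore suited to expressing tagged S6K1 in mammalian cells and purifying it. The purified protein could serve, for example, as a substrate for in vitro kinase assays or for monitoring S6K1 phosphorylation, although the catalogue entry does not spell out a specific application.
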