>Addgene plasmid #15511 | HA GST PreScission p70 S6K1 | addgene partial sequence | sequence record 21982 | 15511 with pGEX5'
AGGTGGAGGTGGTGGGTCGAGTCTGGAAGTTCTGTTCCAGGGGCCCTGGTCGACCATGGCAGGAGTGTTT
GACATAGACCTGGACCAGCCAGAGGATGCAGGCTCTGAGGATGAGCTGGAGGAGGGGGGTCAGTTAAATG
AAAGCATGGACCATGGGGGAGTTGGACCATATGAACTTGGCATGGAACATTGTGAGAAATTTGAAATCTC
AGAAACTAGTGTGAACAGAGGGCCAGAAAAAATCAGACCAGAATGTTTTGAGCTACTTCGGGTACTTGGT
AAAGGGGGCTATGGAAAGGTTTTTCAAGTACGAAAAGTAACAGGAGCAAATACTGGGAAGATATTTGCCA
TGAAGGTGCTTAAAAAGGCAATGATAGTAAGAAATGCTAAAGATACAGCTCATACAAAAGCAGAGCGGAA
TATTCTGGAGGAAGTAAAGCATCCCTTCATTGTGGATTTAATTTATGCCTTTCAGACCGGTGGAAAACTC
TACCTCATCCTTGAGTATCTCAGTGGAGGAGAACTATTTATGCAGTTAGAAAGAGAGGGGATATTCATGG
AAGATACAGCTTGCTTTTACTTGGCTGAAATCTCCATGGCTTTGGGGCATTTACATCAAAAAGGGATCAT
CTACAGAGACCTGAAGCCGGAGAACATCATGCTTAATCACCAAGGTCACGTGAAGCTGACAGACTTTGGA
CTATGCAAAGAATCTATTCATGATGGAACAGTCACGCACACATTTTGTGGAACAATAGAATACATGGCCC
CTGAAATCTTGATGAGAGCGGCCCCACCGTGCTGTG
